Addgene plasmid #114150: pET29b-clbG
Purpose: Expresses ClbG
Depositing lab: Emily Balskus. Depositing organization: Harvard University. Publication: Characterization of Polyketide Synthase Machinery from the pks Island Facilitates Isolation of a Candidate Precolibactin. Zha L, Wilson MR, Brotherton CA, Balskus EP. ACS Chem Biol. 2016 May 20;11(5):1287-95. doi: 10.1021/acschembio.6b00014. Epub 2016 Mar 1. PubMed 26890481.
Backbone
  Vector backbone: pET29b
  Total vector size (bp): 6366
  Vector type: Bacterial Expression
Growth in bacteria
  Bacterial resistance: Kanamycin, 50 μg/mL
  Growth temperature: 37°C
  Growth strain: DH5alpha
  Copy number: Unknown
Gene/Insert
  Gene/Insert name: clbG
  Species: E. coli
  GenBank ID: CAJ76293
  Tag / fusion protein: 6xHis (C terminal on insert)
Terms and licenses: Academic/Nonprofit Terms; Industry Terms: Not Available to Industry
How to cite: pET29b-clbG was a gift from Emily Balskus (Addgene plasmid # 114150 ; http://n2t.net/addgene:114150 ; RRID:Addgene_114150)
