[The description below was written by a language model from this plasmid's Addgene catalogue record and pLannotate feature annotations shown in this document.]
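Description:
pET29b-clbG is a bacterial expression plasmid built on the pET29b backbone for producing ClbG, a protein encoded by the clbG gene of the E. coli pks (colibactin) genomic island. The catalogue lists the total size as 6366 bp, while the sequenced record behind the feature table is 6,500 nt, a small discrepancy the record does not explain. The plasmid replicates from a ColE1/pBR322-type origin accompanied by the bom region and the rop gene, which together are characteristic of the moderate-copy pBR322 lineage, although the repository lists the copy number as unknown. Selection is by kanamycin through an aminoglycoside phosphotransferase gene. An f1 origin is also present, and short annotated fragments of a tetracycline resistance gene and an AmpR promoter are backbone remnants rather than functional markers.

The expression cassette follows the standard pET arrangement: a T7 promoter immediately followed by a lac operator, then the T7 gene 10 ribosome binding site, the coding region, and a T7 terminator. The clbG open reading frame is not itself annotated, but it corresponds to the unannotated interval between the ribosome binding site and a histidine tag annotation, which matches the catalogued C-terminal 6xHis fusion. A plasmid-borne lacI gene with its own promoter supplies lac repressor, keeping transcription off until IPTG or lactose is added in a host that provides T7 RNA polymerase. The His tag allows purification by metal affinity chromatography. The associated publication concerns characterization of polyketide synthase machinery from the pks island, so the construct is suited to making recombinant ClbG for biochemical study of colibactin biosynthesis.
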