Features (pLannotate 1.2.2; 18 found; start..end, strand, type, name):
    163..181     +  promoter       T7 promoter: promoter for bacteriophage T7 RNA polymerase
    182..206     +  protein_bind   lac operator: The lac repressor binds to the lac operator to inhibit transcription in E. coli. This inhibition can be relieved by adding lactose or isopropyl-β-D-thiogalactopyranoside (IPTG). lac repressor encoded by lacI
    221..243     +  RBS            RBS: efficient ribosome binding site from bacteriophage T7 gene 10 (Olins and Rangwala, 1989)
   1523..1540    +  CDS            9xHis (fragment): 9xHis affinity tag
   1550..1599    +  CDS            SET1 (fragment): solubility-enhancement tag derived from T7 phage gene 10B
   1607..1654    +  terminator     T7 terminator: transcription terminator for bacteriophage T7 RNA polymerase
   1691..2119    +  rep_origin     f1 ori (sequence partly withheld): f1 bacteriophage origin of replication; arrow indicates direction of (+) strand synthesis
   2172..2229    +  promoter       AmpR promoter (fragment): bla
   2238..3053    -  CDS            KanR: aminoglycoside phosphotransferase; aph(3')-Ia; confers resistance to kanamycin in bacteria or G418 (Geneticin®) in eukaryotes
   3175..3763    +  rep_origin     ori: high-copy-number ColE1/pMB1/pBR322/pUC origin of replication
   3949..4088    -  misc_feature   bom: basis of mobility region from pBR322
   4190..4381    -  CDS            rop: Rop protein, which maintains plasmids at low copy number; rop
   4398..4778    +  CDS            YPB1_ECOLX: Protein predicted: Swiss-Prot protein existence level 4. From Escherichia coli.
   4850..5141    -  CDS            TcR (fragment): tetracycline efflux protein; tet; confers resistance to tetracycline
   5156..5177    -  protein_bind   CAP binding site: CAP binding activates transcription in the presence of cAMP. E. coli catabolite activator protein
   5190..6272    -  CDS            lacI: lac repressor; lacI; The lac repressor binds to the lac operator to inhibit transcription in E. coli. This inhibition can be relieved by adding lactose or isopropyl-β-D-thiogalactopyranoside (IPTG).
   6273..6350    -  promoter       lacI promoter: lacI
   6358..137     -  CDS            TcR (fragment) (across the origin): tetracycline efflux protein; tet; confers resistance to tetracycline
>Addgene plasmid #114150 | pET29b-clbG | addgene full sequence | sequence record 227331 | Addgene NGS Result
CCACGCCGAAACAAGCGCTCATGAGCCCGAAGTGGCGAGCCCGATCTTCCCCATCGGTGATGTCGGCGAT
ATAGGCGCCAGCAACCGCACCTGTGGCGCCGGTGATGCCGGCCACGATGCGTCCGGCGTAGAGGATCGAG
ATCGATCTCGATCCCGCGAAATTAATACGACTCACTATAGGGGAATTGTGAGCGGATAACAATTCCCCTC
TAGAAATAATTTTGTTTAACTTTAAGAAGGAGATATACATATGACGAAGGATGTCGCACTGATGTTCCCT
GGCTCCGGTTCGCAATATGTAGGCATGGCACGGTGGCTGTATGAGCGTTATCCGCAGGTGCGTACTCTGT
TTGATGAAGCTAGCCAGATCACGGAACGGGACATGGCAGCGCTGTGCCTGTCGGGTACTTTGGTACAACT
TGCTGAGCCGACGGCAATGGCGCTGGCTATCTATACCACCAGCGTGGCCCACTTTGTCGCGTGGCAGCAG
TTTTTGGCGCAAACCGGTGTCCATGTCAACCTACGTTATATGTTGGGTCATAGTTTGGGCGAATATGCTG
CGCTGACCTGTAGTGGTGCGCTGAGCTTTTCCCAAGCACTGGCGCTGGTGGCGATGCGTAGCCGTTTAGC
CAGTGAGATCGCCCGCGAAATGGACGCGAGTACCACTATCATCAAGCAAGGGAATCAGGCACTGGTGGCA
GCGGCGTGCGAGGTGGCGGAGCGTGAAACCCGACAGCAGGTCGGTATTGCCTGCTTCAATTCGCCGCAAC
AGTTTATGTTATCCGGACAAAACTCGGCCATTATCGCCGCCGAGCAATACCTGCTGGATCATGATCGCCA
AGTCGAAGTAGTGCCGCTGATTGGTGGTGTTCCTTACCACAGCCCACTATTGAAACCTTGCGGACAGCAA
TTGCGCAAGGCGCTGGATCGCTGCGAATGGCGACGTCCGTGCTGCCCAGTGATCTCCAATGTCAACGCTC
AACCCTATCCCGATACGGTCACGCCAGTCCAGTGGCTAGAACAACAGCTCTCTCAGCCAGTGCAGTGGCA
GCGCTCTCTCACCTACCTGACAGGACACTTGTCACCGATCGCGATAGAGATCGGTCCGCAAAGTGTGCTG
AAAAACCTGCTGCTGGAGAATCGCTATCCAGCACCAGTTTACGCATTTGACAATCGTCATGATCGTGCGC
AACTAGCATTGGTGCTGGGGGATAACATGGCGGTGAAGACCGATCCGGAAGCCGTGCGCCGCCAACGCAT
CACGCTGCTCACTAACGCCCTGACAGCCACACGCCATCACCGCGCCGCCGATGTGGCTGCCAGTGCGCAA
TTGAAAGAATTGCTCAGTCGTTTTTTTGAGCGCATCCAGCAGATTGAGCAGCGCGGCACATCCAGCGAAG
AGGACATTGCTTTTTTGCATGAGCTTCTTGAACAGGGATTTCAACTCAAAGGCAGTAGTCAGGCAGAAAT
CGACGCCTGCCACGCGCGGTTGGCTTCCGACAACGGCGGACAGGCGCTCGAGCACCACCACCACCACCAC
TGAGATCCGGCTGCTAACAAAGCCCGAAAGGAAGCTGAGTTGGCTGCTGCCACCGCTGAGCAATAACTAG
CATAACCCCTTGGGGCCTCTAAACGGGTCTTGAGGGGTTTTTTGCTGAAAGGAGGAACTATATCCGGATT
GGCGAATGGG
[124 nt withheld, positions 1691-1814]
C
[91 nt withheld, positions 1816-1906]
A
[49 nt withheld, positions 1908-1956]
CCTTTGACGTTGGAGTCCACGTTCTTT
[37 nt withheld, positions 1984-2020]
ACCCTATCTCGGTCTATTCTTTTGATTTATAAGGGATTTTGCCGATTTCGGCCTATTGGTTAAAAAATGA
GCTGATTTAACAAAAATTTAACGCGAATTTTAACAAAATATTAACGCTTACAATTTAGGTGGCACTTTTC
GGGGAAATGTGCGCGGAACCCCTATTTGTTTATTTTTCTAAATACATTCAAATATGTATCCGCTCATGAA
TTAATTCTTAGAAAAACTCATCGAGCATCAAATGAAACTGCAATTTATTCATATCAGGATTATCAATACC
ATATTTTTGAAAAAGCCGTTTCTGTAATGAAGGAGAAAACTCACCGAGGCAGTTCCATAGGATGGCAAGA
TCCTGGTATCGGTCTGCGATTCCGACTCGTCCAACATCAATACAACCTATTAATTTCCCCTCGTCAAAAA
TAAGGTTATCAAGTGAGAAATCACCATGAGTGACGACTGAATCCGGTGAGAATGGCAAAAGTTTATGCAT
TTCTTTCCAGACTTGTTCAACAGGCCAGCCATTACGCTCGTCATCAAAATCACTCGCATCAACCAAACCG
TTATTCATTCGTGATTGCGCCTGAGCGAGACGAAATACGCGATCGCTGTTAAAAGGACAATTACAAACAG
GAATCGAATGCAACCGGCGCAGGAACACTGCCAGCGCATCAACAATATTTTCACCTGAATCAGGATATTC
TTCTAATACCTGGAATGCTGTTTTCCCGGGGATCGCAGTGGTGAGTAACCATGCATCATCAGGAGTACGG
ATAAAATGCTTGATGGTCGGAAGAGGCATAAATTCCGTCAGCCAGTTTAGTCTGACCATCTCATCTGTAA
CATCATTGGCAACGCTACCTTTGCCATGTTTCAGAAACAACTCTGGCGCATCGGGCTTCCCATACAATCG
ATAGATTGTCGCACCTGATTGCCCGACATTATCGCGAGCCCATTTATACCCATATAAATCAGCATCCATG
TTGGAATTTAATCGCGGCCTAGAGCAAGACGTTTCCCGTTGAATATGGCTCATAACACCCCTTGTATTAC
TGTTTATGTAAGCAGACAGTTTTATTGTTCATGACCAAAATCCCTTAACGTGAGTTTTCGTTCCACTGAG
CGTCAGACCCCGTAGAAAAGATCAAAGGATCTTCTTGAGATCCTTTTTTTCTGCGCGTAATCTGCTGCTT
GCAAACAAAAAAACCACCGCTACCAGCGGTGGTTTGTTTGCCGGATCAAGAGCTACCAACTCTTTTTCCG
AAGGTAACTGGCTTCAGCAGAGCGCAGATACCAAATACTGTCCTTCTAGTGTAGCCGTAGTTAGGCCACC
ACTTCAAGAACTCTGTAGCACCGCCTACATACCTCGCTCTGCTAATCCTGTTACCAGTGGCTGCTGCCAG
TGGCGATAAGTCGTGTCTTACCGGGTTGGACTCAAGACGATAGTTACCGGATAAGGCGCAGCGGTCGGGC
TGAACGGGGGGTTCGTGCACACAGCCCAGCTTGGAGCGAACGACCTACACCGAACTGAGATACCTACAGC
GTGAGCTATGAGAAAGCGCCACGCTTCCCGAAGGGAGAAAGGCGGACAGGTATCCGGTAAGCGGCAGGGT
CGGAACAGGAGAGCGCACGAGGGAGCTTCCAGGGGGAAACGCCTGGTATCTTTATAGTCCTGTCGGGTTT
CGCCACCTCTGACTTGAGCGTCGATTTTTGTGATGCTCGTCAGGGGGGCGGAGCCTATGGAAAAACGCCA
GCAACGCGGCCTTTTTACGGTTCCTGGCCTTTTGCTGGCCTTTTGCTCACATGTTCTTTCCTGCGTTATC
CCCTGATTCTGTGGATAACCGTATTACCGCCTTTGAGTGAGCTGATACCGCTCGCCGCAGCCGAACGACC
GAGCGCAGCGAGTCAGTGAGCGAGGAAGCGGAAGAGCGCCTGATGCGGTATTTTCTCCTTACGCATCTGT
GCGGTATTTCACACCGCAATGGTGCACTCTCAGTACAATCTGCTCTGATGCCGCATAGTTAAGCCAGTAT
ACACTCCGCTATCGCTACGTGACTGGGTCATGGCTGCGCCCCGACACCCGCCAACACCCGCTGACGCGCC
CTGACGGGCTTGTCTGCTCCCGGCATCCGCTTACAGACAAGCTGTGACCGTCTCCGGGAGCTGCATGTGT
CAGAGGTTTTCACCGTCATCACCGAAACGCGCGAGGCAGCTGCGGTAAAGCTCATCAGCGTGGTCGTGAA
GCGATTCACAGATGTCTGCCTGTTCATCCGCGTCCAGCTCGTTGAGTTTCTCCAGAAGCGTTAATGTCTG
GCTTCTGATAAAGCGGGCCATGTTAAGGGCGGTTTTTTCCTGTTTGGTCACTGATGCCTCCGTGTAAGGG
GGATTTCTGTTCATGGGGGTAATGATACCGATGAAACGAGAGAGGATGCTCACGATACGGGTTACTGATG
ATGAACATGCCCGGTTACTGGAACGTTGTGAGGGTAAACAACTGGCGGTATGGATGCGGCGGGACCAGAG
AAAAATCACTCAGGGTCAATGCCAGCGCTTCGTTAATACAGATGTAGGTGTTCCACAGGGTAGCCAGCAG
CATCCTGCGATGCAGATCCGGAACATAATGGTGCAGGGCGCTGACTTCCGCGTTTCCAGACTTTACGAAA
CACGGAAACCGAAGACCATTCATGTTGTTGCTCAGGTCGCAGACGTTTTGCAGCAGCAGTCGCTTCACGT
TCGCTCGCGTATCGGTGATTCATTCTGCTAACCAGTAAGGCAACCCCGCCAGCCTAGCCGGGTCCTCAAC
GACAGGAGCACGATCATGCGCACCCGTGGGGCCGCCATGCCGGCGATAATGGCCTGCTTCTCGCCGAAAC
GTTTGGTGGCGGGACCAGTGACGAAGGCTTGAGCGAGGGCGTGCAAGATTCCGAATACCGCAAGCGACAG
GCCGATCATCGTCGCGCTCCAGCGAAAGCGGTCCTCGCCGAAAATGACCCAGAGCGCTGCCGGCACCTGT
CCTACGAGTTGCATGATAAAGAAGACAGTCATAAGTGCGGCGACGATAGTCATGCCCCGCGCCCACCGGA
AGGAGCTGACTGGGTTGAAGGCTCTCAAGGGCATCGGTCGAGATCCCGGTGCCTAATGAGTGAGCTAACT
TACATTAATTGCGTTGCGCTCACTGCCCGCTTTCCAGTCGGGAAACCTGTCGTGCCAGCTGCATTAATGA
ATCGGCCAACGCGCGGGGAGAGGCGGTTTGCGTATTGGGCGCCAGGGTGGTTTTTCTTTTCACCAGTGAG
ACGGGCAACAGCTGATTGCCCTTCACCGCCTGGCCCTGAGAGAGTTGCAGCAAGCGGTCCACGCTGGTTT
GCCCCAGCAGGCGAAAATCCTGTTTGATGGTGGTTAACGGCGGGATATAACATGAGCTGTCTTCGGTATC
GTCGTATCCCACTACCGAGATGTCCGCACCAACGCGCAGCCCGGACTCGGTAATGGCGCGCATTGCGCCC
AGCGCCATCTGATCGTTGGCAACCAGCATCGCAGTGGGAACGATGCCCTCATTCAGCATTTGCATGGTTT
GTTGAAAACCGGACATGGCACTCCAGTCGCCTTCCCGTTCCGCTATCGGCTGAATTTGATTGCGAGTGAG
ATATTTATGCCAGCCAGCCAGACGCAGACGCGCCGAGACAGAACTTAATGGGCCCGCTAACAGCGCGATT
TGCTGGTGACCCAATGCGACCAGATGCTCCACGCCCAGTCGCGTACCGTCTTCATGGGAGAAAATAATAC
TGTTGATGGGTGTCTGGTCAGAGACATCAAGAAATAACGCCGGAACATTAGTGCAGGCAGCTTCCACAGC
AATGGCATCCTGGTCATCCAGCGGATAGTTAATGATCAGCCCACTGACGCGTTGCGCGAGAAGATTGTGC
ACCGCCGCTTTACAGGCTTCGACGCCGCTTCGTTCTACCATCGACACCACCACGCTGGCACCCAGTTGAT
CGGCGCGAGATTTAATCGCCGCGACAATTTGCGACGGCGCGTGCAGGGCCAGACTGGAGGTGGCAACGCC
AATCAGCAACGACTGTTTGCCCGCCAGTTGTTGTGCCACGCGGTTGGGAATGTAATTCAGCTCCGCCATC
GCCGCTTCCACTTTTTCCCGCGTTTTCGCAGAAACGTGGCTGGCCTGGTTCACCACGCGGGAAACGGTCT
GATAAGAGACACCGGCATACTCTGCGACATCGTATAACGTTACTGGTTTCACATTCACCACCCTGAATTG
ACTCTCTTCCGGGCGCTATCATGCCATACCGCGAAAGGTTTTGCGCCATTCGATGGTGTCCGGGATCTCG
ACGCTCTCCCTTATGCGACTCCTGCATTAGGAAGCAGCCCAGTAGTAGGTTGAGGCCGTTGAGCACCGCC
GCCGCAAGGAATGGTGCATGCAAGGAGATGGCGCCCAACAGTCCCCCGGCCACGGGGCCTGCCACCATAC
